>Addgene plasmid #172324 | pMito-MtrxRFP2 | addgene full sequence | sequence record 431104 | Addgene NGS Result
GCCAATTCAATATGGCGTATATGGACTCATGCCAATTCAATATGGTGGATCTGGACCTGTGCCAATTCAA
TATGGCGTATATGGACTCGTGCCAATTCAATATGGTGGATCTGGACCCCAGCCAATTCAATATGGCGGAC
TTGGCACCATGCCAATTCAATATGGCGGACCTGGCACTGTGCCAACTGGGGAGGGGTCTACTTGGCACGG
TGCCAAGTTTGAGGAGGGGTCTTGGCCCTGTGCCAAGTCCGCCATATTGAATTGGCATGGTGCCAATAAT
GGCGGCCATATTGGCTATATGCCAGGATCAATATATAGGCAATATCCAATATGGCCCTATGCCAATATGG
CTATTGGCCAGGTTCAATACTATGTATTGGCCCTATGCCATATAGTATTCCATATATGGGTTTTCCTATT
GACGTAGATAGCCCCTCCCAATGGGCGGTCCCATATACCATATATGGGGCTTCCTAATACCGCCCATAGC
CACTCCCCCATTGACGTCAATGGTCTCTATATATGGTCTTTCCTATTGACGTCATATGGGCGGTCCTATT
GACGTATATGGCGCCTCCCCCATTGACGTCAATTACGGTAAATGGCCCGCCTGGCTCAATGCCCATTGAC
GTCAATAGGACCACCCACCATTGACGTCAATGGGATGGCTCATTGCCCATTCATATCCGTTCTCACGCCC
CCTATTGACGTCAATGACGGTAAATGGCCCACTTGGCAGTACATCAATATCTATTAATAGTAACTTGGCA
AGTACATTACTATTGGAAGTACGCCAGGGTACATTGGCAGTACTCCCATTGACGTCAATGGCGGTAAATG
GCCCGCGATGGCTGCCAAGTACATCCCCATTGACGTCAATGGGGAGGGGCAATGACGCAAATGGGCGTTC
CATTGACGTAAATGGGCGGTAGGCGTGCCTAATGGGAGGTCTATATAAGCAATGCTCGTTTAGGGAACCG
CCATTCTGCCTGGGGACGTCGGAGCAAGCTTGATTTAGGTGACACTATAGAATACAAGCTACTTGTTCTT
TTTGCAGGATCCCATCGATTCGAATTCGCCACCATGTCCGTCCTGACGCCGCTGCTGCTGCGGGGCTTGA
CAGGCTCGGCCCGGCGGCTCCCAGTGCCGCGCGCCAAGATCCATTCGTTGGGGGATCTGTCCGTCCTGAC
GCCGCTGCTGCTGCGGGGCTTGACAGGCTCGGCCCGGCGGCTCCCAGTGCCGCGCGCCAAGATCCATTCG
TTGGGGGATACCGGTCATCATCATCATCATCATGGTATGGCTAGCATGACTGGTGGACAGCAAATGGGTC
GGGATCTGTACGACGATGACGATAAGGATCCGAGCTCGAGCACAACCTTCAATATCCAGGATGGACCTGA
CTTTCAAGACCGAGTGGTCAACAGTGAGACACCAGTGGTTGTGGATTTCCACGCACAGTGGTGTGGACCC
TGCAAGATCCTGGGGCCGAGGTTAGAGAAGATGGTGGCCAAGCAGCACGGGAAGGTGGTGATGGCCAAGG
TGGATATTGATGACCACACAGACCTCGCCATTGAGTATGAGGTGTCAGCGGTGCCCACTGTGCTGGCCAT
GAAGAATGGGGACGTGGTGGACAAGTTTGTGGGCATCAAGGATGAGGATCAGTTGGAGGCCTTCCTGAAG
AAGCTGATTGGCGGTGGATCCGGTGGCGGCGGTAGTGGCGGTGGAGGGAGCGGAGGGGGGGGAAGCGGGG
GAGGTGGAAGTGGCGGGGGAGGTAGTGGGGGCGAGCTTAGTTGCGCTATAAGTCGGCTGAGCTCACCCGT
GGTTTCCGAGCGGATGTACCCCGAGGACGGCGCCCTGAAGAGCGAGATCAAGAAGGGGCTGAGGCTGAAG
GACGGCGGCCACTACGCCGCCGAGGTCAAGACCACCTACAAGGCCAAGAAGCCCGTGCAGCTGCCCGGCG
CCTACATCGTCGACATCAAGTTGGACATCGTGTCCCACAACGAGGACTACACCATCGTGGAACAGTACGA
ACGCGCCGAGGGCCGCCACTCCACCGGCGGCATGGACGAGCTGTACAAGGGAGGTACAGGCGGGAGTCTG
GTGAGCAAGGGCGAGGAGGATAACATGGCCATCATCAAGGAGTTCATGCGCTTCAAGGTGCACATGGAGG
GCTCCGTGAACGGCCACGAGTTCGAGATCGAGGGCGAGGGCGAGGGCCGCCCCTACGAGGCCTTTCAGAC
CGCTAAGCTGAAGGTGACCAAGGGTGGCCCCCTGCCCTTCGCCTGGGACATCCTGTCCCCTCAGTTCATG
TACGGCTCCAAGGCCTACATTAAGCACCCAGCCGACATCCCCGACTACTTCAAGCTGTCCTTCCCCGAGG
GCTTCAGGTGGGAGCGCGTGATGAACTTCGAGGACGGCGGTATTATTCACGTTAACCAGGACTCCTCCCT
GCAGGACGGCGTATTCATCTACAAGGTGAAGCTGCGCGGCACCAACTTCCCCCCCGACGGCCCCGTAATG
CAGAAGAAGACCATGGGCTGGGAGGCTACGCGTGACCAAAGGTGCAAAAGTGTGGCTTAACTCGAGCCTC
TAGAACTATAGTGAGTCGTATTACGTAGATCCAGACATGATAAGATACATTGATGAGTTTGGACAAACCA
CAACTAGAATGCAGTGAAAAAAATGCTTTATTTGTGAAATTTGTGATGCTATTGCTTTATTTGTAACCAT
TATAAGCTGCAATAAACAAGTTAACAACAACAATTGCATTCATTTTATGTTTCAGGTTCAGGGGGAGGTG
TGGGAGGTTTTTTAATTCGCGGCCGCGGCGCCAATGCATTGGGCCCGGTACCCAGCTTTTGTTCCCTTTA
GTGAGGGTTAATTGCGCGCTTGGCGTAATCATGGTCATAGCTGTTTCCTGTGTGAAATTGTTATCCGCTC
ACAATTCCACACAACATACGAGCCGGGAGCATAAAGTGTAAAGCCTGGGGTGCCTAATGAGTGAGCTAAC
TCACATTAATTGCGTTGCGCTCACTGCCCGCTTTCCAGTCGGGAAACCTGTCGTGCCAGCTGCATTAATG
AATCGGCCAACGCGCGGGGAGAGGCGGTTTGCGTATTGGGCGCTCTTCCGCTTCCTCGCTCACTGACTCG
CTGCGCTCGGTCGTTCGGCTGCGGCGAGCGGTATCAGCTCACTCAAAGGCGGTAATACGGTTATCCACAG
AATCAGGGGATAACGCAGGAAAGAACATGTGAGCAAAAGGCCAGCAAAAGGCCAGGAACCGTAAAAAGGC
CGCGTTGCTGGCGTTTTTCCATAGGCTCCGCCCCCCTGACGAGCATCACAAAAATCGACGCTCAAGTCAG
AGGTGGCGAAACCCGACAGGACTATAAAGATACCAGGCGTTTCCCCCTGGAAGCTCCCTCGTGCGCTCTC
CTGTTCCGACCCTGCCGCTTACCGGATACCTGTCCGCCTTTCTCCCTTCGGGAAGCGTGGCGCTTTCTCA
TAGCTCACGCTGTAGGTATCTCAGTTCGGTGTAGGTCGTTCGCTCCAAGCTGGGCTGTGTGCACGAACCC
CCCGTTCAGCCCGACCGCTGCGCCTTATCCGGTAACTATCGTCTTGAGTCCAACCCGGTAAGACACGACT
TATCGCCACTGGCAGCAGCCACTGGTAACAGGATTAGCAGAGCGAGGTATGTAGGCGGTGCTACAGAGTT
CTTGAAGTGGTGGCCTAACTACGGCTACACTAGAAGAACAGTATTTGGTATCTGCGCTCTGCTGAAGCCA
GTTACCTTCGGAAAAAGAGTTGGTAGCTCTTGATCCGGCAAACAAACCACCGCTGGTAGCGGTGGTTTTT
TTGTTTGCAAGCAGCAGATTACGCGCAGAAAAAAAGGATCTCAAGAAGATCCTTTGATCTTTTCTACGGG
GTCTGACGCTCAGTGGAACGAAAACTCACGTTAAGGGATTTTGGTCATGAGATTATCAAAAAGGATCTTC
ACCTAGATCCTTTTAAATTAAAAATGAAGTTTTAAATCAATCTAAAGTATATATGAGTAAACTTGGTCTG
ACAGTTACCAATGCTTAATCAGTGAGGCACCTATCTCAGCGATCTGTCTATTTCGTTCATCCATAGTTGC
CTGACTCCCCGTCGTGTAGATAACTACGATACGGGAGGGCTTACCATCTGGCCCCAGTGCTGCAATGATA
CCGCGAGACCCACGCTCACCGGCTCCAGATTTATCAGCAATAAACCAGCCAGCCGGAAGGGCCGAGCGCA
GAAGTGGTCCTGCAACTTTATCCGCCTCCATCCAGTCTATTAATTGTTGCCGGGAAGCTAGAGTAAGTAG
TTCGCCAGTTAATAGTTTGCGCAACGTTGTTGCCATTGCTACAGGCATCGTGGTGTCACGCTCGTCGTTT
GGTATGGCTTCATTCAGCTCCGGTTCCCAACGATCAAGGCGAGTTACATGATCCCCCATGTTGTGCAAAA
AAGCGGTTAGCTCCTTCGGTCCTCCGATCGTTGTCAGAAGTAAGTTGGCCGCAGTGTTATCACTCATGGT
TATGGCAGCACTGCATAATTCTCTTACTGTCATGCCATCCGTAAGATGCTTTTCTGTGACTGGTGAGTAC
TCAACCAAGTCATTCTGAGAATAGTGTATGCGGCGACCGAGTTGCTCTTGCCCGGCGTCAATACGGGATA
ATACCGCGCCACATAGCAGAACTTTAAAAGTGCTCATCATTGGAAAACGTTCTTCGGGGCGAAAACTCTC
AAGGATCTTACCGCTGTTGAGATCCAGTTCGATGTAACCCACTCGTGCACCCAACTGATCTTCAGCATCT
TTTACTTTCACCAGCGTTTCTGGGTGAGCAAAAACAGGAAGGCAAAATGCCGCAAAAAAGGGAATAAGGG
CGACACGGAAATGTTGAATACTCATACTCTTCCTTTTTCAATATTATTGAAGCATTTATCAGGGTTATTG
TCTCATGAGCGGATACATATTTGAATGTATTTAGAAAAATAAACAAATAGGGGTTCCGCGCACATTTCCC
CGAAAAGTGCCACCTAAATTGTAAGCGTTAATATTTTGTTAAAATTCGCGTTAAATTTTTGTTAAATCAG
CTCATTTTTTAACCAATAGGCCGAAATCGGCAAAATCCCTTATAAATCAAAAGAATAGACCGAGATAGGG
T
[37 nt withheld, positions 5182-5218]
AAAGAACGTGGACTCCAACGTCAAAGG
[49 nt withheld, positions 5246-5294]
T
[91 nt withheld, positions 5296-5386]
G
[124 nt withheld, positions 5388-5511]
CCCATTCGCCATTCAGGCTGCGCAACTGTTGGGAAGGGCGATCGGTGCGGGCCTCTTCGCTATTACGCCA
GTCGACC
Features (pLannotate 1.2.2; 22 found; start..end, strand, type, name):
      1..978     +  promoter       CMV IE94 promoter: enhancer/promoter region of simian cytomegalovirus major immediate early transcription unit IE94
   1013..1031    +  promoter       SP6 promoter: promoter for bacteriophage SP6 RNA polymerase
   1084..1158    +  CDS            COX8 presequence: mitochondrial presequence of human cytochrome c oxidase subunit VIII (Rizutto et al., 1989)
   1178..1251    +  CDS            COX8 presequence (fragment): mitochondrial presequence of human cytochrome c oxidase subunit VIII (Rizutto et al., 1989)
   1276..1296    +  CDS            capTEV™ (fragment): composite tag for in vivo biotinylation, TEV protease cleavage, and 6xHis tagging
   1297..1329    +  CDS            T7 tag (gene 10 leader): leader peptide from bacteriophage T7 gene 10 promotes efficient translation in E. coli
   1333..1356    +  CDS            Xpress™ tag: Xpress™ epitope tag, including an enterokinase recognition and cleavage site
   1366..1692    +  CDS            TXN2 (fragment): THIOM_HUMAN - Also known as TRX2. Experimental evidence at protein level: Swiss-Prot protein existence level 1. Important for the control of mitochondrial reactive oxygen species homeostasis, apoptosis regulation and cell viability. Possesses a dithiol-reducing activity. From Homo sapiens (Human).
   1795..1815    +  CDS            calmodulin-binding peptide (fragment): calmodulin-binding peptide from avian smooth muscle myosin light chain kinase
   1821..2547    +  CDS            HyPerRed (fragment): red fluorescent genetically encoded indicator for H2O2 ()
   2596..2613    -  promoter       T7 promoter (fragment): promoter for bacteriophage T7 RNA polymerase
   2618..2752    -  polyA_signal   SV40 poly(A) signal: SV40 polyadenylation signal
   2865..2883    -  promoter       T3 promoter: promoter for bacteriophage T3 RNA polymerase
   2928..2944    -  protein_bind   lac operator: The lac repressor binds to the lac operator to inhibit transcription in E. coli. This inhibition can be relieved by adding lactose or isopropyl-β-D-thiogalactopyranoside (IPTG). lac repressor encoded by lacI
   2952..2982    -  promoter       lac promoter: promoter for the E. coli lac operon
   2997..3018    -  protein_bind   CAP binding site: CAP binding activates transcription in the presence of cAMP. E. coli catabolite activator protein
   3031..3123    -  CDS            lacI (fragment): lac repressor; lacI; The lac repressor binds to the lac operator to inhibit transcription in E. coli. This inhibition can be relieved by adding lactose or isopropyl-β-D-thiogalactopyranoside (IPTG).
   3306..3894    -  rep_origin     ori: high-copy-number ColE1/pMB1/pBR322/pUC origin of replication
   4065..4925    -  CDS            AmpR: β-lactamase; bla; confers resistance to ampicillin, carbenicillin, and related antibiotics
   4926..5030    -  promoter       AmpR promoter: bla
   5083..5511    -  rep_origin     f1 ori (sequence partly withheld): f1 bacteriophage origin of replication; arrow indicates direction of (+) strand synthesis
   5516..5582    -  CDS            lacZα (fragment): LacZα fragment of β-galactosidase; lacZ fragment
