[The description below was written by a language model from this plasmid's Addgene catalogue record and pLannotate feature annotations shown in this document.]
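Description:
pMito-MtrxRFP2 is a 5,588 bp mammalian expression plasmid built on the pCS2+ backbone that encodes a genetically encoded red fluorescent biosensor for the redox state of mitochondrial thioredoxin (Trx2). It is maintained in E. coli through a high-copy ColE1/pUC-type origin and selected with ampicillin via the β-lactamase gene. An f1 origin and remnants of the lac region (lac promoter/operator, lacZα and lacI fragments) are also carried over from the parental vector.

Expression in mammalian cells is driven by the simian cytomegalovirus IE94 enhancer/promoter characteristic of pCS2+ and terminated by an SV40 polyadenylation signal. An SP6 promoter sits just upstream of the coding region, so it could also support in vitro transcription of sense RNA, while T7 and T3 promoter sequences lie downstream in the opposite orientation.

The open reading frame begins with two copies of the human COX8 mitochondrial presequence (one annotated as a fragment), which direct import into the mitochondrial matrix. These are followed by a leader containing a His tag, the T7 gene 10 leader and an Xpress epitope with an enterokinase site. Next comes human TXN2, joined through a Gly-Ser-rich linker to a redox-sensitive red fluorescent protein. The annotation software labels this last segment as HyPerRed-like with a short calmodulin-binding peptide match, which probably reflects sequence similarity to related circularly permuted red indicators rather than the presence of those parts.

According to the record, the sensor is used to monitor Trx2 redox dynamics in mitochondria, and the depositor recommends it over the earlier pMito-TrxRFP1 construct for this purpose.
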