Addgene plasmid #172324: pMito-MtrxRFP2
Purpose: fluorescent biosensor for the redox of mitochondrial specific thioredoxin (Trx2)
Depositing lab: Huiwang Ai. Publication: Improved Red Fluorescent Redox Indicators for Monitoring Cytosolic and Mitochondrial Thioredoxin Redox Dynamics. Pang Y, Zhang H, Ai HW. Biochemistry. 2022 Mar 1;61(5):377-384. doi: 10.1021/acs.biochem.1c00634. Epub 2022 Feb 8. PubMed 35133140.
Backbone
  Vector backbone: pCS2+
  Vector type: Mammalian Expression
Growth in bacteria
  Bacterial resistance: Ampicillin, 100 μg/mL
  Growth temperature: 37°C
  Growth strain: DH5alpha
  Copy number: Unknown
Gene/Insert
  Gene/Insert name: mitochondrial expression of human thioredoxin 2, fused with a redox-sensitive RFP through Gly-Ser-rich linker (alt name: MtrxRFP2 with mitochondrial localization sequence)
  Species: Synthetic
  Promoter: CMV, SP6
  Tag / fusion protein: His-tag (N terminal on insert); Mitochondria localization sequence (N terminal on insert)
  Cloning method: Gibson Cloning
  Sequencing primers: 5′ SP6-Forward
Terms and licenses: Academic/Nonprofit Terms; Industry Terms: Not Available to Industry
Depositor comments: We recommend the use of pMito-MtrxRFP2 over pMito-TrxRFP1 (Plasmid #98997) for monitoring the redox of mitochondrial thioredoxin
How to cite: pMito-MtrxRFP2 was a gift from Huiwang Ai (Addgene plasmid # 172324 ; http://n2t.net/addgene:172324 ; RRID:Addgene_172324)
